Addgene plasmid #153758: pGBW-m4252942
Purpose: Mammalian expression plasmid for SARS-CoV-2 ORF6 protein
Depositing lab: Ginkgo Bioworks & Benjie Chen. Depositing organization: Ginkgo Bioworks.
Backbone
  Vector backbone: pTwist_CMV_Hygro_6 with AarI site removed
  Backbone size w/o insert (bp): 6525
  Vector type: Mammalian Expression
  Selectable markers: Hygromycin
Growth in bacteria
  Bacterial resistance: Ampicillin, 100 μg/mL
  Growth temperature: 37°C
  Growth strain: DH5alpha
  Copy number: High Copy
Gene/Insert
  Gene/Insert name: SARS-CoV-2 ORF6 protein
  Species: Severe acute respiratory syndrome coronavirus 2
  Insert size (bp): 179
  Mutation: wt
  Entrez Gene: ORF6 (a.k.a. GU280_gp06)
  Promoter: CMV
  Tag / fusion protein: Cleavable TEV;TRX (C terminal on backbone)
  Cloning method: Unknown
Resource information
  A portion of this plasmid was derived from a plasmid made by: GinkgoBioworks
Depositor comments: NCBI reference sequence: 43740572
How to cite: pGBW-m4252942 was a gift from Ginkgo Bioworks & Benjie Chen (Addgene plasmid # 153758 ; http://n2t.net/addgene:153758 ; RRID:Addgene_153758)
