[The description below was written by a language model from this plasmid's Addgene catalogue record and pLannotate feature annotations shown in this document.]
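Description:
pGBW-m4252942 is a mammalian expression plasmid for the wild-type ORF6 accessory protein of SARS-CoV-2, built on a pTwist_CMV_Hygro_6 backbone from which an AarI site was removed. The sequenced record is about 7.1 kb. In bacteria it is maintained at high copy through a ColE1/pUC-type origin and selected with ampicillin via the β-lactamase gene. For mammalian cells it carries a separate hygromycin B phosphotransferase cassette driven by the human ubiquitin C promoter and closed by a synthetic poly(A) signal, which allows selection of stably transfected cells.

The expression unit runs on the minus strand of the annotated record. The CMV immediate-early enhancer and promoter drive the short ORF6 coding sequence, which is followed in the same orientation by E. coli thioredoxin (trxA) and a 6xHis tag, with an SV40 polyadenylation signal lying downstream across the sequence origin. The catalogue describes the C-terminal fusion as a cleavable TEV–TRX tag supplied by the backbone. The TEV site itself is not annotated in the feature table, though a small gap between ORF6 and trxA could accommodate it. Thioredoxin is commonly used as a solubility-enhancing partner and the His tag permits affinity purification or detection. β-globin insulator elements, rrnG and T7 terminators, and an additional synthetic poly(A) signal lie between the expression unit and the rest of the backbone, presumably to limit transcriptional read-through between modules.

ORF6 is annotated as an interferon antagonist that interferes with nuclear import, blocking STAT1 translocation and interferon-stimulated gene expression. The plasmid therefore suits expressing tagged ORF6 in mammalian cells for functional, interaction or purification studies, although the record states only mammalian expression as its purpose.
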