Features (pLannotate 1.2.2; 21 found; start..end, strand, type, name):
    135..152     -  CDS            6xHis: 6xHis affinity tag
    174..500     -  CDS            trxA: THIO_ECO57 - Experimental evidence at protein level: Swiss-Prot protein existence level 1. Participates in various redox reactions through the reversible oxidation of its active center dithiol to a disulfide and catalyzes dithiol-disulfide exchange reactions. From Escherichia coli O157:H7.
    522..704     -  CDS            NS6_SARS2: Experimental evidence at protein level: Swiss-Prot protein existence level 1. Disrupts cell nuclear import complex formation by tethering karyopherin alpha 2 and karyopherin beta 1 to the membrane. Retention of import factors at the ER/Golgi membrane leads to a loss of transport into the nucleus. Thereby prevents STAT1 nuclear translocation in response to interferon signaling, thus blocking the expression of interferon stimulated genes (ISGs) that display multiple antiviral activities (PubMed:33097660). Suppresses IFN-beta production possibly by blocking IRF3 nuclear translocation (PubMed:3297
    779..830     -  promoter       CMVd2 promoter: truncated human cytomegalovirus (CMV) immediate early promoter that yields moderately reduced expression relative to the full-length promoter
    893..910     +  promoter       CMV promoter (fragment): human cytomegalovirus (CMV) immediate early promoter
    983..1286    -  enhancer       CMV enhancer: human cytomegalovirus immediate early enhancer
   1367..1415    +  polyA_signal   poly(A) signal: synthetic polyadenylation signal
   1433..1479    +  terminator     T7 terminator: transcription terminator for bacteriophage T7 RNA polymerase
   1484..1555    -  misc_feature   5' β-globin insulator: insulator upstream of the human β-globin locus (Farrell et al., 2002)
   1707..1843    -  terminator     rrnG terminator: transcription terminator from the E. coli ribosomal RNA rrnG operon (Albrechtsen et al., 1991)
   1856..2716    -  CDS            AmpR: β-lactamase; bla; confers resistance to ampicillin, carbenicillin, and related antibiotics
   2982..3030    -  polyA_signal   poly(A) signal: synthetic polyadenylation signal
   3058..4079    -  CDS            HygR (fragment): hygromycin B phosphotransferase confers resistance to hygromycin
   4089..5298    -  promoter       UbC promoter: human ubiquitin C promoter
   5562..5626    +  CDS            bla(M) (fragment): β-lactamase lacking the signal sequence; bla(M); allows cytosolic expression of β-lactamase
   5798..6386    +  rep_origin     ori: high-copy-number ColE1/pMB1/pBR322/pUC origin of replication
   6612..6683    -  misc_feature   3' β-globin insulator: insulator downstream of the human β-globin locus (Farrell et al., 2002)
   6728..6864    -  terminator     rrnG terminator: transcription terminator from the E. coli ribosomal RNA rrnG operon (Albrechtsen et al., 1991)
   6894..6940    -  terminator     T7 terminator: transcription terminator for bacteriophage T7 RNA polymerase
   6963..7032    +  CDS            large T antigen (fragment): large T antigen from SV40 (simian virus 40)
   7055..42      +  polyA_signal   SV40 poly(A) signal (across the origin): SV40 polyadenylation signal
>Addgene plasmid #153758 | pGBW-m4252942 | addgene full sequence | sequence record 301654 | Ginkgo NGS Result
GCATTCTAGTTGTGGTTTGTCCAAACTCATCAATGTATCTTATCATGTCTGTGAGCTGAAGGTACGCTGT
ATCTCAGTCAGTCAAGCTAGCAGAGGCCTGCGGATCCTTAGCCGCGTGGCACGAGCCCGCTGCTATGGTG
ATGGTGATGGTGCATGTGCCCCGAGCCTGAACCTGCCAGGTTAGCGTCCAAGAACTCTTTTAGCTGGCCC
TTAGACAGGGCTCCCACTTTTGTCGCGGCAACTTCCCCATTCTTAAAGAGCAGGAGGGTAGGTATTCCCC
TGATGCCGTATTTAGGTGCCGTCCCTGGGTTCTGATCTATATTAAGCTTAGCGACAGTTAATTTTCCTTG
ATACTCGTCGGCGATCTCGTCCAGAATGGGTGCGATCATCTTGCACGGGCCACACCATTCAGCCCAGAAA
TCTACCAGTATCGCACCATCGGCCTTCAACACGTCTGTATCAAAGGAGTCATCGGTTAGATGAATGATTT
TGTCACTCATCGACTGAAAGTAAAGGTTTTCATCAATCTCCATTGGTTGCTCTTCATCTAATTGAGAATA
TTTATTCTCAGTTAGTGACTTAGATAAATTTTTAATTATGAGGTTTATGATGTAATCAAGATTCCAAATG
GAAACTTTAAAAGTCCTCATAATAATTAGTAATATCTCTGCTATAGTAACCTGAAAGTCAACGAGATGAA
ACATGGTGGCGGCCGCTGGCGGGTGTGTCGAGTGGATGGTAGGATCGACAAAGATCTGATCTGACGGTTC
ACTAAACCAGCTCTGCTTATATAGACCTCCCACCGTACACGCCTACCGCCCATTTGCGTCAATGGGGCGG
AGTTGTTACGACATTTTGGAAAGTCCCGTTGATTTTGGTGCCAAAACAAACTCCCATTGACGTCAATGGG
GTGGAGACTTGGAAATCCCCGTGAGTCAAACCGCTATCCACGCCCATTGATGTACTGCCAAAACCGCATC
AGCATGGTAATAGCGATGACTAATACGTAGATGTACTGCCAAGTAGGAAAGTCCCATAAGGTCATGTACT
GGGCATAATGCCAGGCGGGCCATTTACCGTCATTGACGTCAATAGGGGGCGTACTTGGCATATGATACAC
TTGATGTACTGCCAAGTGGGCAGTTTACCGTAAATACTCCACCCATTGACGTCAATGGAAAGTCCCTATT
GGCGTTACTATGGGAACATACGTCATTATTGACGTCAATGGGCGGGGGTCGTTGGGCGGTCAGCCAGGCG
GGCCATTTACCGTAAGTTATGTAACGCGGAACTCCATATATGGGCTATGAACTAATGACCCCGTAATTGA
TTACTAGATCTGGCTACACTCGATCAGCAGTTAGATAATAAAATCGCTATCCATCGAAGATGGATGTGTG
TTGGTTTTTTGTGTGTGTAACGCAACGATTGATAGCATAACCCCTTGGGGCCTCTAAACGGGTCTTGAGG
GGTTTTTTGAATTGAGAGGTAGCTGAAGCTGCTGTTATGACCACTAGAGGGAAGAAGATACCTGTGGAGC
TAATGGTCCAAGATGTCGGGAGCCGCGATCGCTGCCAAAAAGGTAAGCTGACGATAGCTGACGAGATTCG
ATGCCCGACGAGCAAATGAGCGCCACGGCTGTTCGCGTAAGCTCGAAACGACGGAGATTCGATAGAGCCA
GAGTCGAGTTTAAACGATTCGGGATCTTAAGGATAAATTTCTGGTAAGGAGGACACGTATGGAAGTGGGC
AAGTTGGGGAAGCCGTATCCGTTGCTGAATCTGGCATATGTGGGAGTATAAGACGCGCAGCGTCGCATCA
GGCATTTTTTTCTGCGCCAATGCACCTAGAATCGGTTACCAATGCTTAATCAGTGAGGCACCTATCTCAG
CGATCTGTCTATTTCGTTCATCCATAGTTGCCTGACTCCCCGTCGTGTAGATAACTACGATACGGGAGGG
CTTACCATCTGGCCCCAGTGCTGCAATGATACCGCGAGACCCACGCTCACCGGCTCCAGATTTATCAGCA
ATAAACCAGCCAGCCGGAAGGGCCGAGCGCAGAAGTGGTCCTGCAACTTTATCCGCCTCCATCCAGTCTA
TCAACTGTTGCCGGGAAGCTAGAGTAAGTAGTTCGCCAGTTAATAGTTTACGCAAGGTTGTTGCCATTGC
TACAGGCATCGTGGTGTCACGCTCGTCGTTTGGTATGGCTTCATTCAGCTCCGGTTCCCAACGATCAAGG
CGAGTTACATGATCCCCCATGTTGTGCAAAAAAGCGGTTAGCTCCTTCGGTCCTCCAATCGTTGTCAGAA
GTAAGTTGGCCGCAGTGTTATCACTCATGGTTATGGCAGCACTGCATAATTCTCTTACTGTCATGCCATC
CGTAAGATGCTTTTCTGTGACTGGTGAATACTCAACCAAGTCATTCTGAGAATAGTGTATGCGGCGACCG
AGTTGCTCTTGCCCGGCGTCAATACGGGATAATACCGCGCCACATAGCAGAACTTTAAAAGTGCTCATCA
TTGGAAAGCGTTCTTCGGGGCGAAAACTCTCAAGGATCTTACCGCTGTTGAGATCCAGTTCGATGTAACC
CACTCGCGCACCCAACTGATCTTCAGCATCTTTTACTTTCACCAGCGTTTCTGGGTGAGCAAAAACAGGA
AGGCAAAATGCCGCAAAAAAGGGAATAAGGGCGACACGGAAATGTTGAATACTCATGCGAAAGCCTCCTG
CTGATCCTGTCTCTTGATAGATGTTTGCAAAAGCTAGGACTCGATTATACGTTGACCGATCAGACTATCA
ATATCTAGGTTTAAACAGATCGGTACGCTGCCGTGACCAGGCTTGAGTACAATATCTGACGATTGGACTT
CCTGGGTCCCAAGCTGGATTCCGACTGGCTGACTGCCAAGCAACGATATGGATCGTCGAGACTCGCACTG
AGAGGATCGTTCTCGGTACACCAGGCGCGCCTAGCGTTACACACACAAAAAACCAACACACATCCATCTT
CGATGGATAGCGATTTTATTATCTAAGACTAGGCTTACATACTAGCTTATTCCTTTGCCCTCGGACGAGT
GCTGGGGCGTCGGTTTCCACTATCGGCGAGTACTTCTACACAGCCATCGGTCCAGACGGCGGCGCTTCTG
CGGGCGATTTGTGTACGCCCGACAGTCCCGGCTCCGGATCGGACGATTGCGTCGCATCGACCCTGCGCCC
AAGCTGCATCATCGAAATTGCCGTCAACCAAGCTCTGATAGAGTTGGTCAAGACCAATGCGGAGCATATA
CGCCCGGAGCCGGGGCGATCCTGCAAGCTCCGGATGCCTCCGCTCGAAGTAGCGCGTCTGCTGCTCCATA
CAAGCCAACCACGGCCTCCAGAAGAAGATGTTGGCGACCTCGTATTGGGAATCCCCGAACATCGCCTCGC
TCCAGTCAATGACCGCTGTTATGCGGCCATTGTCCGTCAGGACATTGTTGGAGCCGAAATCCGCGTGCAC
GAGGTGCCGGACTTCGGGGCAGTCCTCGGCCCAAAGCATCAGCTCATCGAGAGCCTGCGCGACGGACGCA
CTGACGGTGTCGTCCATCACAGTTTGCCAGTGATACACATGGGGATCAGCAATCGCGCATATGAAATCAC
GCCATGTAGTGTATTGACCGATTCCTTGCGGTCCGAATGGGCCGAACCCGCTCGTCTGGCTAAGATCGGC
GGCAGCGATGGCATCCATTGCCTCCGCGACCGGCTGCAGAACAGCGGGCAGTTCGGTTTCAGGCAGGTCT
TGCAACGTGACACCCTGTGCACGGCGGGAGATGCAATAGGTCAGGCTCTCGCTGAACTCCCCAATGTCAA
GCACTTCCGGAATCGGGAGCGCGGCGGATGCAAAGTGCCGATAAACATAACGATCTTTGTAGAAACCATC
GGCGCAGCTATTTACCCGCAGGACATATCCACGCCCTCCTACATCGAAGCTGAAAGCACGAGATTCTTCG
CCCTCCGAGAGCTGCATCAGGTCGGAGACGCTGTCGAACTTTTCGATCAGAAACTTCTCGACAGACGTCG
CGGTGAGTTCAGGCTTTTTACCCATGTTGTCTAACAAAAAAGCCAAAAACGGCCAGAATTTAGCGGACAA
TTTACAAGTCTAACACTGAAAATTACATATTGACCCAAATGATTACATTTCAAAAGGTGCCTAAAAAACT
TCACAAAACACACTCGCCAACCCCGAGCGCATAGTTCAAAACCGGAGCTTCAGCTACTTAAGAAGATAGG
TACATAAAACCGACCAAAGAAACTGACGCCTCACTTATCCCTCCCCTCACCAGAGGTCCGGCGCCTGTCG
ATTCAGGAGAGCCTACCCTAGGCCCGAACCCTGCGTCCTGCGACGGAGAAAAGCCTACCGCACACCTACC
GGCTGGTGGCCCCACCCTGCATTATAAGCCAACAGAACGGGTGACGTCACGACACGACGAGGGCGCGCGC
TCCCAAAGGTACGGGTGCACTGCCCAACGGCACCGCCATAACTGCCGCCCCCGCAACAGACGACAAACCG
AGTTCTCCAGTCAGTGACAAACTTCACGTCAGGGTCCCCAGATGGTGCCCAGCCCATCTCACCCGAATAA
GAGCTTTCCCGCATTAGCGAAGGGCTCAAGACCTTGGGTTCTTGCCGCCCACCATGCCCCCCACCTTGTT
TCAACGACCTCACAGCCCGCCTCACAAGCGTCTTCCATTCAAGACTCGGGAACAGCCGCCATTTTGCTGC
GCTCCCCCCAACCCCCAGTTCAGGGCAACCTTGCTCGCGGACCCAGACTACAGCCCTTGGCGGTCTCTCC
ACACGCTTCCGTCCCACCGAGCGGCCCGGCGGCCACGAAAGCCCCGGCCAGCCCAGCAGCCCGCTACTCA
CCAAGTGACGATCACAGCGATCCACAAACAAGAACCGCGACCCAAATCCCGGCTGCGACGGAACTAGCTG
TGCCACACCCGGCGCGTCCTTATATAATCATCGGCGTTCACCGCCCCACGGAGATCCCTCCGCAGAATCG
CCGAGAAGGGACTACTTTTCCTCGCCTGTTCCGCTCTCTGGAAAGAAAACCAGTGCCCTAGAGTCACCCA
AGTCCCGTCCTAAAATGTCCTTCTGCTGATACTGGGGTTCTAAGGCCGAGTCTTATGAGCAGCGGGCCGC
TGTCCTGAGCGTCCGGGCGGAAGGATCAGGACGCTCCTGCGCCCTTCGTCTGACGTGGCAGCGCTCGCCG
TGACGAGGGGGGCGCCCGCGGGAGGCGCCAAAACCCGGCGCGGAGGCCAGGCGCGCCCCGATTTCGATAT
TCCTCGGATCTCGGATAGATCGGGATTGAGGATGTAGGTTGAACTTCTCTCGGGTGATCCCGATCTCGGA
TATTCGGGATTGGAGTAATACCTGGCGATAGGCGCTGCCAAGCAATAGCCAAGGCGCAAGGCCGGCCAAG
AGACTTGCGATAGTTCGTTCGAGAGGTAGCCTGCAAGATGGATCGGACGAAAGGTTTGAAGATTTTCCGA
CGAGGGCCTTGGAGAGTTCGGAAATTTAAATGCAACTATGGATGAACGAAATAGACAGATCGCTGAGATA
GGTGCCTCACTGATTAAGCATTGGTAACTGTCAGACCAAGTTTACTCATATATACTTTAGATTGATTTAA
AACTTCATTTTTAATTTAAAAGGATCTAGGTGAAGATCCTTTTTGATAATCTCATGACCAAAATCCCTTA
ACGTGAGTTTTCGTTCCACTGAGCGTCAGACCCCGTAGAAAAGATCAAAGGATCTTCTTGAGATCCTTTT
TTTCTGCGCGTAATCTGCTGCTTGCAAACAAAAAAACCACCGCTACCAGCGGTGGTTTGTTTGCCGGATC
AAGAGCTACCAACTCTTTTTCCGAAGGTAACTGGCTTCAGCAGAGCGCAGATACCAAATACTGTTCTTCT
AGTGTAGCCGTAGTTAGGCCACCACTTCAAGAACTCTGTAGCACCGCCTACATACCTCGCTCTGCTAATC
CTGTTACCAGTGGCTGCTGCCAGTGGCGATAAGTCGTGTCTTACCGGGTTGGACTCAAGACGATAGTTAC
CGGATAAGGCGCAGCGGTCGGGCTGAACGGGGGGTTCGTGCACACAGCCCAGCTTGGAGCGAACGACCTA
CACCGAACTGAGATACCTACAGCGTGAGCTATGAGAAAGCGCCACGCTTCCCGAAGGGAGAAAGGCGGAC
AGGTATCCGGTAAGCGGCAGGGTCGGAACAGGAGAGCGCACGAGGGAGCTTCCAGGGGGAAACGCCTGGT
ATCTTTATAGTCCTGTCGGGTTTCGCCACCTCTGACTTGAGCGTCGATTTTTGTGATGCTCGTCAGGGGG
GCGGAGCCTATGGAAAAACGCCAGCAACGCGGCCTTTTTACGGTTCCTGGCCTTTTGCTGGCCTTTTGCT
CACATGATTTAAATGAAACTCGTAATCGGAGAACGGGTGCAATAGCAAGGACCAGATCGAACTTGACTGA
CGCAATTCTGAGCGTAGTCGAAACCCAGACAAGTCGATCTCGCCAAGTAGCTGACTTGACTGGTTAATTA
AGTTTCGATAGCCCAAGGTAACCAATGAGATTAGGGAGGGAAGAAAGTTTGATGAACTACTTCTGACCCC
TAGTGGTGTCCAGAAAAGACCATTAAAGGAATGTCTTGATCGAAATCGAGAGATCGCCTGCAGGATAGCT
GACGACCTTAAGGATAAATTTCTGGTAAGGAGGACACGTATGGAAGTGGGCAAGTTGGGGAAGCCGTATC
CGTTGCTGAATCTGGCATATGTGGGAGTATAAGACGCGCAGCGTCGCATCAGGCATTTTTTTCTGCGCCA
ATGCCGGTAGATAGCAATCCGGCCCGAGGGGCACAAAAAACCCCTCAAGACCCGTTTAGAGGCCCCAAGG
GGTTATGCTACGATACCGATAGAGATGGGCCAATACCACATTTGTAGAGGTTTTACTTGCTTTAAAAAAC
CTCCCACACCTCCCCCTGAACCTGAAACATAAAATGAATGCAATTGTTGTTGTTAACTTGTTTATTGCAG
CTTATAATGGTTACAAATAAAGCAATAGCATCACAAATTTCACAAATAAAGCATTTTTTTCACT
